>Addgene plasmid #99664 | dSp-Rta 125-190 | addgene full sequence | sequence record 192028 | Addgene NGS Result
AAAATTTAAGCTACAACAAGGCAAGGCTTGACCGACAATTGCATGAAGAATCTGCTTAGGGTTAGGCGTT
TTGCGCTGCTTCGCGATGTACGGGCCAGATATACGCGTTGACATTGATTATTGACTAGTTATTAATAGTA
ATCAATTACGGGGTCATTAGTTCATAGCCCATATATGGAGTTCCGCGTTACATAACTTACGGTAAATGGC
CCGCCTGGCTGACCGCCCAACGACCCCCGCCCATTGACGTCAATAATGACGTATGTTCCCATAGTAACGC
CAATAGGGACTTTCCATTGACGTCAATGGGTGGAGTATTTACGGTAAACTGCCCACTTGGCAGTACATCA
AGTGTATCATATGCCAAGTACGCCCCCTATTGACGTCAATGACGGTAAATGGCCCGCCTGGCATTATGCC
CAGTACATGACCTTATGGGACTTTCCTACTTGGCAGTACATCTACGTATTAGTCATCGCTATTACCATGG
TGATGCGGTTTTGGCAGTACATCAATGGGCGTGGATAGCGGTTTGACTCACGGGGATTTCCAAGTCTCCA
CCCCATTGACGTCAATGGGAGTTTGTTTTGGCACCAAAATCAACGGGACTTTCCAAAATGTCGTAACAAC
TCCGCCCCATTGACGCAAATGGGCGGTAGGCGTGTACGGTGGGAGGTCTATATAAGCAGAGCTCGTTTAG
TGAACCGTCAGATCGCCTGGAGACGCCATCCACGCTGTTTTGACCTCCATAGAAGACACCGGGACCGATC
CAGCCTCCGGACTCTAGAGGATCGAACCCTTGCCACCATGGACAAGAAGTACTCCATTGGGCTCGCTATC
GGCACAAACAGCGTCGGCTGGGCCGTCATTACGGACGAGTACAAGGTGCCGAGCAAAAAATTCAAAGTTC
TGGGCAATACCGATCGCCACAGCATAAAGAAGAACCTCATTGGCGCCCTCCTGTTCGACTCCGGGGAGAC
GGCCGAAGCCACGCGGCTCAAAAGAACAGCACGGCGCAGATATACCCGCAGAAAGAATCGGATCTGCTAC
CTGCAGGAGATCTTTAGTAATGAGATGGCTAAGGTGGATGACTCTTTCTTCCATAGGCTGGAGGAGTCCT
TTTTGGTGGAGGAGGATAAAAAGCACGAGCGCCACCCAATCTTTGGCAATATCGTGGACGAGGTGGCGTA
CCATGAAAAGTACCCAACCATATATCATCTGAGGAAGAAGCTTGTAGACAGTACTGATAAGGCTGACTTG
CGGTTGATCTATCTCGCGCTGGCGCATATGATCAAATTTCGGGGACACTTCCTCATCGAGGGGGACCTGA
ACCCAGACAACAGCGATGTCGACAAACTCTTTATCCAACTGGTTCAGACTTACAATCAGCTTTTCGAAGA
GAACCCGATCAACGCATCCGGAGTTGACGCCAAAGCAATCCTGAGCGCTAGGCTGTCCAAATCCCGGCGG
CTCGAAAACCTCATCGCACAGCTCCCTGGGGAGAAGAAGAACGGCCTGTTTGGTAATCTTATCGCCCTGT
CACTCGGGCTGACCCCCAACTTTAAATCTAACTTCGACCTGGCCGAAGATGCCAAGCTTCAACTGAGCAA
AGACACCTACGATGATGATCTCGACAATCTGCTGGCCCAGATCGGCGACCAGTACGCAGACCTTTTTTTG
GCGGCAAAGAACCTGTCAGACGCCATTCTGCTGAGTGATATTCTGCGAGTGAACACGGAGATCACCAAAG
CTCCGCTGAGCGCTAGTATGATCAAGCGCTATGATGAGCACCACCAAGACTTGACTTTGCTGAAGGCCCT
TGTCAGACAGCAACTGCCTGAGAAGTACAAGGAAATTTTCTTCGATCAGTCTAAAAATGGCTACGCCGGA
TACATTGACGGCGGAGCAAGCCAGGAGGAATTTTACAAATTTATTAAGCCCATCTTGGAAAAAATGGACG
GCACCGAGGAGCTGCTGGTAAAGCTTAACAGAGAAGATCTGTTGCGCAAACAGCGCACTTTCGACAATGG
AAGCATCCCCCACCAGATTCACCTGGGCGAACTGCACGCTATCCTCAGGCGGCAAGAGGATTTCTACCCC
TTTTTGAAAGATAACAGGGAAAAGATTGAGAAAATCCTCACATTTCGGATACCCTACTATGTAGGCCCCC
TCGCCCGGGGAAATTCCAGATTCGCGTGGATGACTCGCAAATCAGAAGAGACCATCACTCCCTGGAACTT
CGAGGAAGTCGTGGATAAGGGGGCCTCTGCCCAGTCCTTCATCGAAAGGATGACTAACTTTGATAAAAAT
CTGCCTAACGAAAAGGTGCTTCCTAAACACTCTCTGCTGTACGAGTACTTCACAGTTTATAACGAGCTCA
CCAAGGTCAAATACGTCACAGAAGGGATGAGAAAGCCAGCATTCCTGTCTGGAGAGCAGAAGAAAGCTAT
CGTGGACCTCCTCTTCAAGACGAACCGGAAAGTTACCGTGAAACAGCTCAAAGAAGACTATTTCAAAAAG
ATTGAATGTTTCGACTCTGTTGAAATCAGCGGAGTGGAGGATCGCTTCAACGCATCCCTGGGAACGTATC
ACGATCTCCTGAAAATCATTAAAGACAAGGACTTCCTGGACAATGAGGAGAACGAGGACATTCTTGAGGA
CATTGTCCTCACCCTTACGTTGTTTGAAGATAGGGAGATGATTGAAGAACGCTTGAAAACTTACGCTCAT
CTCTTCGACGACAAAGTCATGAAACAGCTCAAGAGGCGCCGATATACAGGATGGGGGCGGCTGTCAAGAA
AACTGATCAATGGGATCCGAGACAAGCAGAGTGGAAAGACAATCCTGGATTTTCTTAAGTCCGATGGATT
TGCCAACCGGAACTTCATGCAGTTGATCCATGATGACTCTCTCACCTTTAAGGAGGACATCCAGAAAGCA
CAAGTTTCTGGCCAGGGGGACAGTCTTCACGAGCACATCGCTAATCTTGCAGGTAGCCCAGCTATCAAAA
AGGGAATACTGCAGACCGTTAAGGTCGTGGATGAACTCGTCAAAGTAATGGGAAGGCATAAGCCCGAGAA
TATCGTTATCGAGATGGCCCGAGAGAACCAAACTACCCAGAAGGGACAGAAGAACAGTAGGGAAAGGATG
AAGAGGATTGAAGAGGGTATAAAAGAACTGGGGTCCCAAATCCTTAAGGAACACCCAGTTGAAAACACCC
AGCTTCAGAATGAGAAGCTCTACCTGTACTACCTGCAGAACGGCAGGGACATGTACGTGGATCAGGAACT
GGACATCAATCGGCTCTCCGACTACGACGTGGCTGCTATCGTGCCCCAGTCTTTTCTCAAAGATGATTCT
ATTGATAATAAAGTGTTGACAAGATCCGATAAAGCTAGAGGGAAGAGTGATAACGTCCCCTCAGAAGAAG
TTGTCAAGAAAATGAAAAATTATTGGCGGCAGCTGCTGAACGCCAAACTGATCACACAACGGAAGTTCGA
TAATCTGACTAAGGCTGAACGAGGTGGCCTGTCTGAGTTGGATAAAGCCGGCTTCATCAAAAGGCAGCTT
GTTGAGACACGCCAGATCACCAAGCACGTGGCCCAAATTCTCGATTCACGCATGAACACCAAGTACGATG
AAAATGACAAACTGATTCGAGAGGTGAAAGTTATTACTCTGAAGTCTAAGCTGGTCTCAGATTTCAGAAA
GGACTTTCAGTTTTATAAGGTGAGAGAGATCAACAATTACCACCATGCGCATGATGCCTACCTGAATGCA
GTGGTAGGCACTGCACTTATCAAAAAATATCCCAAGCTTGAATCTGAATTTGTTTACGGAGACTATAAAG
TGTACGATGTTAGGAAAATGATCGCAAAGTCTGAGCAGGAAATAGGCAAGGCCACCGCTAAGTACTTCTT
TTACAGCAATATTATGAATTTTTTCAAGACCGAGATTACACTGGCCAATGGAGAGATTCGGAAGCGACCA
CTTATCGAAACAAACGGAGAAACAGGAGAAATCGTGTGGGACAAGGGTAGGGATTTCGCGACAGTCCGGA
AGGTCCTGTCCATGCCGCAGGTGAACATCGTTAAAAAGACCGAAGTACAGACCGGAGGCTTCTCCAAGGA
AAGTATCCTCCCGAAAAGGAACAGCGACAAGCTGATCGCACGCAAAAAAGATTGGGACCCCAAGAAATAC
GGCGGATTCGATTCTCCTACAGTCGCTTACAGTGTACTGGTTGTGGCCAAAGTGGAGAAAGGGAAGTCTA
AAAAACTCAAAAGCGTCAAGGAACTGCTGGGCATCACAATCATGGAGCGATCAAGCTTCGAAAAAAACCC
CATCGACTTTCTCGAGGCGAAAGGATATAAAGAGGTCAAAAAAGACCTCATCATTAAGCTTCCCAAGTAC
TCTCTCTTTGAGCTTGAAAACGGCCGGAAACGAATGCTCGCTAGTGCGGGCGAGCTGCAGAAAGGTAACG
AGCTGGCACTGCCCTCTAAATACGTTAATTTCTTGTATCTGGCCAGCCACTATGAAAAGCTCAAAGGGTC
TCCCGAAGATAATGAGCAGAAGCAGCTGTTCGTGGAACAACACAAACACTACCTTGATGAGATCATCGAG
CAAATAAGCGAATTCTCCAAAAGAGTGATCCTCGCCGACGCTAACCTCGATAAGGTGCTTTCTGCTTACA
ATAAGCACAGGGATAAGCCCATCAGGGAGCAGGCAGAAAACATTATCCACTTGTTTACTCTGACCAACTT
GGGCGCGCCTGCAGCCTTCAAGTACTTCGACACCACCATAGACAGAAAGCGGTACACCTCTACAAAGGAG
GTCCTGGACGCCACACTGATTCATCAGTCAATTACGGGGCTCTATGAAACAAGAATCGACCTCTCTCAGC
TCGGTGGAGACAGCAGGGCTGACCCCAAGAAGAAGAGGAAGGTGAGTGGTGGAGGAAGTGGCGGGTCAGG
GTCGGACCTTTCCCATCCGCCCCCAAGGGGCCATCTGGATGAGCTGACAACCACACTTGAGTCCATGACC
GAGGATCTGAACCTGGACTCACCCCTGACCCCGGAATTGAACGAGATTCTGGATACCTTCCTGAACGACG
AGTGCCTCTTGCATGCCATGCATATCAGCACAGGACTGTCCATCTTCGACACATCTCTGTTTTAGAAGAA
TTCGATCCCTACCGGTTAGTAATGAGTTTAAACGGGGGAGGCTAACTGAAACACGGAAGGAGACAATACC
GGAAGGAACCCGCGCTATGACGGCAATAAAAAGACAGAATAAAACGCACGGGTGTTGGGTCGTTTGTTCA
TAAACGCGGGGTTCGGTCCCAGGGCTGGCACTCTGTCGATACCCCACCGAGACCCCATTGGGGCCAATAC
GCCCGCGTTTCTTCCTTTTCCCCACCCCACCCCCCAAGTTCGGGTGAAGGCCCAGGGCTCGCAGCCAACG
TCGGGGCGGCAGGCCCTCCATAGTCGGTCGTTCGGCTGCGGCGAGCGGTATCAGCTCACTCAAAGGCGGT
AATACGGTTATCCACAGAATCAGGGGATAACGCAGGAAAGAACATGTGAGCAAAAGGCCAGCAAAAGGCC
AGGAACCGTAAAAAGGCCGCGTTGCTGGCGTTTTTCCATAGGCTCCGCCCCCCTGACGAGCATCACAAAA
ATCGACGCTCAAGTCAGAGGTGGCGAAACCCGACAGGACTATAAAGATACCAGGCGTTTCCCCCTGGAAG
CTCCCTCGTGCGCTCTCCTGTTCCGACCCTGCCGCTTACCGGATACCTGTCCGCCTTTCTCCCTTCGGGA
AGCGTGGCGCTTTCTCATAGCTCACGCTGTAGGTATCTCAGTTCGGTGTAGGTCGTTCGCTCCAAGCTGG
GCTGTGTGCACGAACCCCCCGTTCAGCCCGACCGCTGCGCCTTATCCGGTAACTATCGTCTTGAGTCCAA
CCCGGTAAGACACGACTTATCGCCACTGGCAGCAGCCACTGGTAACAGGATTAGCAGAGCGAGGTATGTA
GGCGGTGCTACAGAGTTCTTGAAGTGGTGGCCTAACTACGGCTACACTAGAAGAACAGTATTTGGTATCT
GCGCTCTGCTGAAGCCAGTTACCTTCGGAAAAAGAGTTGGTAGCTCTTGATCCGGCAAACAAACCACCGC
TGGTAGCGGTGGTTTTTTTGTTTGCAAGCAGCAGATTACGCGCAGAAAAAAAGGATCTCAAGAAGATCCT
TTGATCTTTTCTACGGGGTCTGACGCTCAGTGGAACGAAAACTCACGTTAAGGGATTTTGGTCATGAGAT
TATCAAAAAGGATCTTCACCTAGATCCTTTTAAATTAAAAATGAAGTTTTAAATCAATCTAAAGTATATA
TGAGTAAACTTGGTCTGACAGTTACCAATGCTTAATCAGTGAGGCACCTATCTCAGCGATCTGTCTATTT
CGTTCATCCATAGTTGCCTGACTCCCCGTCGTGTAGATAACTACGATACGGGAGGGCTTACCATCTGGCC
CCAGTGCTGCAATGATACCGCGAGACCCACGCTCACCGGCTCCAGATTTATCAGCAATAAACCAGCCAGC
CGGAAGGGCCGAGCGCAGAAGTGGTCCTGCAACTTTATCCGCCTCCATCCAGTCTATTAATTGTTGCCGG
GAAGCTAGAGTAAGTAGTTCGCCAGTTAATAGTTTGCGCAACGTTGTTGCCATTGCTACAGGCATCGTGG
TGTCACGCTCGTCGTTTGGTATGGCTTCATTCAGCTCCGGTTCCCAACGATCAAGGCGAGTTACATGATC
CCCCATGTTGTGCAAAAAAGCGGTTAGCTCCTTCGGTCCTCCGATCGTTGTCAGAAGTAAGTTGGCCGCA
GTGTTATCACTCATGGTTATGGCAGCACTGCATAATTCTCTTACTGTCATGCCATCCGTAAGATGCTTTT
CTGTGACTGGTGAGTACTCAACCAAGTCATTCTGAGAATAGTGTATGCGGCGACCGAGTTGCTCTTGCCC
GGCGTCAATACGGGATAATACCGCGCCACATAGCAGAACTTTAAAAGTGCTCATCATTGGAAAACGTTCT
TCGGGGCGAAAACTCTCAAGGATCTTACCGCTGTTGAGATCCAGTTCGATGTAACCCACTCGTGCACCCA
ACTGATCTTCAGCATCTTTTACTTTCACCAGCGTTTCTGGGTGAGCAAAAACAGGAAGGCAAAATGCCGC
AAAAAAGGGAATAAGGGCGACACGGAAATGTTGAATACTCATACTCTTCCTTTTTCAATATTATTGAAGC
ATTTATCAGGGTTATTGTCTCATGAGCGGATACATATTTGAATGTATTTAGAAAAATAAACAAATAGGGG
TTCCGCGCACATTTCCCCGAAAAGTGCCACCTGACGTCGACGGATCGGGAGATCTCCCGATCCCCTATGG
TGCACTCTCAGTACAATCTGCTCTGATGCCGCATAGTTAAGCCAGTATCTGCTCCCTGCTTGTGTGTTGG
AGGTCGCTGAGTAGTGCGCGAGC
Features (pLannotate 1.2.2; 10 found; start..end, strand, type, name):
    110..489     +  enhancer       CMV enhancer: human cytomegalovirus immediate early enhancer
    490..693     +  promoter       CMV promoter: human cytomegalovirus (CMV) immediate early promoter
    808..4911    +  CDS            Cas9m4: catalytically dead mutant of the Cas9 endonuclease from the Streptococcus pyogenes Type II CRISPR/Cas system RNA-guided DNA-binding protein that lacks endonuclease activity due to the mutations D10A, D839A, H840A, and N863A (Mali et al., 2013)
   4974..5172    +  CDS            Rta AD (fragment): transcriptional activation domain from the human herpesvirus 4 (Epstein-Barr virus) replication and transcription activator Rta/BRLF1 (Hardwick et al., 1992; Chavez et al., 2015)
   5271..5319    +  polyA_signal   HSV TK poly(A) signal: herpes simplex virus thymidine kinase polyadenylation signal (Cole and Stacy, 1985)
   5410..5426    -  polyA_signal   bGH poly(A) signal (fragment): bovine growth hormone polyadenylation signal
   5633..6221    -  rep_origin     ori: high-copy-number ColE1/pMB1/pBR322/pUC origin of replication
   6392..7252    -  CDS            AmpR: β-lactamase; bla; confers resistance to ampicillin, carbenicillin, and related antibiotics
   7253..7357    -  promoter       AmpR promoter: bla
   7416..7468    -  misc_feature   bom (fragment): basis of mobility region from pBR322
