[The description below was written by a language model from this plasmid's Addgene catalogue record and pLannotate feature annotations shown in this document.]
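Description:
dSp-Rta 125-190 is a mammalian expression plasmid of about 7.5 kb that produces a nuclease-dead Streptococcus pyogenes Cas9 fused at its C terminus to a shortened transcriptional activation domain. The catalogue lists the backbone as pBR322. Consistent with this, the annotated sequence shows a ColE1/pMB1-family origin of replication, a fragment of the pBR322 bom (basis of mobility) region, and a β-lactamase gene under its own promoter for ampicillin selection in E. coli. The repository describes the plasmid as low copy, whereas the automated annotation labels the origin generically as high-copy; the record does not resolve this difference. No mammalian selection marker is annotated, so the plasmid appears suited to transient transfection.

The expression cassette is driven by the human cytomegalovirus immediate early enhancer and promoter. The coding region begins with the Cas9m4 variant, which carries the D10A, D839A, H840A and N863A substitutions. These abolish endonuclease activity while preserving guide-RNA-directed DNA binding. Downstream and in the same orientation lies a fragment of the activation domain from the Epstein-Barr virus Rta/BRLF1 replication and transcription activator, recorded as the 125-190 truncation. An HSV thymidine kinase polyadenylation signal follows the fusion; a very short reverse-strand bGH poly(A) fragment nearby is probably a cloning remnant. No guide RNA cassette is annotated, so the guide must be supplied separately.

When recruited to a promoter by a guide RNA, the fusion acts as a programmable transcriptional activator. According to the associated work, the truncation belongs to an effort to design a compact CRISPR-Cas9 activator small enough for AAV-mediated delivery, although this plasmid itself carries no annotated AAV elements.
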