Addgene plasmid #99664: dSp-Rta 125-190
Purpose: Expresses dSp Cas9 fused to truncated RTA activation domain
Depositing lab: George Church. Depositing organization: Harvard Medical School. Publication: Rational design of a compact CRISPR-Cas9 activator for AAV-mediated delivery. Vora S, Cheng J, Xiao R, VanDusen NJ, Quintino L, Pu WT, Vandenberghe LH, Chavez A, Church G. bioRxiv 2018. 298620 10.1101/298620.
Backbone
  Vector backbone: pBR322
  Vector type: Mammalian Expression
Growth in bacteria
  Bacterial resistance: Ampicillin, 100 μg/mL
  Growth temperature: 37°C
  Growth strain: DH5alpha
  Copy number: Low Copy
Gene/Insert
  Gene/Insert name: dCas9
  Species: Synthetic
  Mutation: dead Cas9
  Tag / fusion protein: truncated RTA activation domain ( 125-190) (C terminal on insert)
  Cloning method: Restriction Enzyme; 5′ cloning site unknown (unknown if destroyed); 3′ cloning site unknown (unknown if destroyed)
Terms and licenses: Academic/Nonprofit Terms; Industry Terms: Not Available to Industry
Depositor comments: Please visit https://doi.org/10.1101/298620 for bioRxiv preprint.
How to cite: dSp-Rta 125-190 was a gift from George Church (Addgene plasmid # 99664 ; http://n2t.net/addgene:99664 ; RRID:Addgene_99664)
